Addgene plasmid #223424: pYPQAT52
Purpose: T-DNA vector for dLbCas12a-D156R mediated A to G base editing for monocot plants; TTTV PAM; LbCas12a-D156R-ABE and the crRNA were driven by separate ZmUbi1 promoter; BASTA for plants selection.
Depositing lab: Yiping Qi. Depositing organization: University of Maryland, College Park. Publication: A comprehensive all-in-one CRISPR toolbox for large-scale screens in plants. Cheng Y, Li G, Qi A, Mandlik R, Pan C, Wang D, Ge S, Qi Y. Plant Cell. 2025 Apr 9:koaf081. doi: 10.1093/plcell/koaf081. PubMed 40202185.
Backbone
  Vector backbone: dpYPQ230-D156R-ABE5
  Vector type: Plant Expression, CRISPR
  Selectable markers: Basta
Growth in bacteria
  Bacterial resistance: Kanamycin, 50 μg/mL
  Growth temperature: 37°C
  Growth strain: DH5alpha
  Copy number: High Copy
Gene/Insert
  Gene/Insert name: ZmUbi-ecTadA8e-dLbCas12a-D156R-ZmUbi-crRNA scaffold
  Tag / fusion protein: NLS
Terms and licenses: Academic/Nonprofit Terms; Industry Terms: Not Available to Industry
How to cite: pYPQAT52 was a gift from Yiping Qi (Addgene plasmid # 223424 ; http://n2t.net/addgene:223424 ; RRID:Addgene_223424)
