[The description below was written by a language model from this plasmid's Addgene catalogue record and pLannotate feature annotations shown in this document.]
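Description:
pYPQAT52 is a roughly 17.9 kb binary T-DNA vector for adenine (A-to-G) base editing in monocot plants, built as an all-in-one CRISPR construct. Outside the T-DNA borders it carries a high-copy ColE1/pUC-type origin and a kanamycin resistance gene for propagation in E. coli. It also has the pVS1 origin with its RepA and StaA functions and a pBR322 bom site, which allow stable maintenance in Agrobacterium for plant transformation.

Between the nopaline-type right and left border repeats lie three expression units. The first uses the maize ubiquitin (ZmUbi1) promoter to drive the base editor, which the catalogue describes as the evolved E. coli deaminase TadA8e fused to nuclease-dead LbCas12a carrying the D156R substitution, with a nuclear localisation signal. It ends in a NOS terminator. The feature table annotates only the tadA portion, leaving the long stretch before the terminator, presumably the Cas12a coding region, unlabelled. A second ZmUbi promoter drives the crRNA scaffold. A hammerhead ribozyme fragment just downstream suggests ribozyme processing of this Pol II transcript to release the crRNA. This is followed by a lacZα/lac promoter segment, which may act as a placeholder for guide insertion with blue-white screening, although the record does not say so. The attB1, attB5 and attB2 sites are remnants of multisite Gateway assembly. The third unit is an enhanced CaMV 35S promoter driving bar with a CaMV poly(A) signal, which confers Basta (phosphinothricin) resistance for selecting transformed plants.

The editor recognises TTTV PAMs, and the deaminase-dCas12a fusion converts A to G at targeted sites without double-strand breaks. The vector belongs to a toolbox intended for large-scale CRISPR screens in plants.
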