Features (pLannotate 1.2.2; 35 found; start..end, strand, type, name):
    283..307     -  misc_feature   RB T-DNA repeat: right border repeat from nopaline C58 T-DNA
    373..527     -  CDS            lacZα (fragment): LacZα fragment of β-galactosidase; lacZ fragment
    542..2539    +  promoter       Ubi promoter: maize polyubiquitin gene promoter
   2582..2606    +  protein_bind   attB1: mutant version of attB; recombination site for the Gateway® BP reaction BP Clonase™
   2667..3158    +  CDS            tadA: TADA_ECOLI - Also known as yfhC. Experimental evidence at protein level: Swiss-Prot protein existence level 1. Catalyzes the deamination of adenosine to inosine at the wobble position 34 of tRNA(Arg2). Essential for cell viability. From Escherichia coli (strain K12).
   7098..7350    +  terminator     NOS terminator: nopaline synthase terminator and poly(A) signal
   7395..7415    +  protein_bind   attB5: mutant version of attB; core recombination site for the Gateway® BP reaction BP Clonase™
   7436..9398    +  promoter       Ubi promoter: maize polyubiquitin gene promoter
   9411..9434    +  misc_RNA       sTRSV HHRz (fragment): hammerhead ribozyme from the tobacco ringspot virus satellite RNA (Khvorova et al., 2003)
   9476..9494    -  rep_origin     f1 ori (fragment): f1 bacteriophage origin of replication; arrow indicates direction of (+) strand synthesis
   9499..9654    -  CDS            lacZα (fragment): LacZα fragment of β-galactosidase; lacZ fragment
   9662..9680    +  promoter       T7 promoter: promoter for bacteriophage T7 RNA polymerase
   9689..9712    -  misc_feature   MCS (fragment): pBluescript multiple cloning site
   9728..9746    -  promoter       T3 promoter: promoter for bacteriophage T3 RNA polymerase
   9789..9811    -  protein_bind   lac operator (fragment): The lac repressor binds to the lac operator to inhibit transcription in E. coli. This inhibition can be relieved by adding lactose or isopropyl-β-D-thiogalactopyranoside (IPTG). lac repressor encoded by lacI
   9815..9845    -  promoter       lac promoter: promoter for the E. coli lac operon
   9860..9881    -  protein_bind   CAP binding site: CAP binding activates transcription in the presence of cAMP. E. coli catabolite activator protein
  10010..10034   -  protein_bind   attB2: mutant version of attB; recombination site for the Gateway® BP reaction BP Clonase™
  10052..10087   -  misc_feature   MCS (fragment): pBluescript multiple cloning site
  10124..10146   -  protein_bind   lac operator (fragment): The lac repressor binds to the lac operator to inhibit transcription in E. coli. This inhibition can be relieved by adding lactose or isopropyl-β-D-thiogalactopyranoside (IPTG). lac repressor encoded by lacI
  10150..10180   -  promoter       lac promoter: promoter for the E. coli lac operon
  10195..10216   -  protein_bind   CAP binding site: CAP binding activates transcription in the presence of cAMP. E. coli catabolite activator protein
  10229..10317   -  CDS            lacI (fragment): lac repressor; lacI; The lac repressor binds to the lac operator to inhibit transcription in E. coli. This inhibition can be relieved by adding lactose or isopropyl-β-D-thiogalactopyranoside (IPTG).
  10407..11083   +  promoter       CaMV 35S promoter (enhanced): cauliflower mosaic virus 35S promoter with a duplicated enhancer region
  11128..11676   +  CDS            bar: PAT_STRHY - Experimental evidence at protein level: Swiss-Prot protein existence level 1. Inactivates phosphinothricin (PPT) by transfer of an acetyl group from acetyl CoA. Can also acetylate demethylphosphinothricin but not PTT or glutamate. This enzyme is an effector of phosphinothricin tripeptide (PTT or bialaphos) resistance. From Streptomyces hygroscopicus. Introduced by genetic manipulation and expressed in glufosinate-tolerant maize by Dekalb Genetics.
  11686..11860   +  polyA_signal   CaMV poly(A) signal: cauliflower mosaic virus polyadenylation signal
  11938..11962   -  misc_feature   LB T-DNA repeat: left border repeat from nopaline C58 T-DNA
  12387..13181   +  CDS            KanR: aminoglycoside phosphotransferase; aphA-3; confers resistance to kanamycin
  13268..13856   +  rep_origin     ori: high-copy-number ColE1/pMB1/pBR322/pUC origin of replication
  14042..14182   -  misc_feature   bom: basis of mobility region from pBR322
  14284..14323   -  CDS            rop (fragment): Rop protein, which maintains plasmids at low copy number; rop
  14526..14720   -  rep_origin     pVS1 oriV: origin of replication for the Pseudomonas plasmid pVS1 (Heeb et al., 2000)
  14786..15859   -  CDS            pVS1 RepA: replication protein from the Pseudomonas plasmid pVS1 (Heeb et al., 2000)
  16288..16917   -  CDS            pVS1 StaA: stability protein from the Pseudomonas plasmid pVS1 (Heeb et al., 2000)
  17477..17878   -  CDS            Y4CG_SINFN (fragment): Protein inferred from homology: Swiss-Prot protein existence level 3. From Sinorhizobium fredii (strain NBRC 101917 / NGR234).
>Addgene plasmid #223424 | pYPQAT52 | addgene full sequence | sequence record 454179 | Addgene NGS Result
CTACTTTATGCGACTAAAACACGCGACAAGAAAACGCCAGGAAAAGGGCAGGGCGGCAGCCTGTCGCGTA
ACTTAGGACTTGTGCGACATGTCGTTTTCAGAAGACGGCTGCACTGAACGTCAGAAGCCGACTGCACTAT
AGCAGCGGAGGGGTTGGATCAAAGTACTTTGATCCCGAGGGGAACCCTGTGGTTGGCATGCACATACAAA
TGGACGAACGGATAAACCTTTTCACGCCCTTTTAAATATCCGATTATTCTAATAAACGCTCTTTTCTCTT
AGGTTTACCCGCCAATATATCCTGTCAAACACTGATAGTTTAAACTGAAGGCGGGAAACGACAATCTGAT
CCAAGCTCAAGCTGCTCTAGCATTCGCCATTCAGGCTGCGCAACTGTTGGGAAGGGCGATCGGTGCGGGC
CTCTTCGCTATTACGCCAGCTGGCGAAAGGGGGATGTGCTGCAAGGCGATTAAGTTGGGTAACGCCAGGG
TTTTCCCAGTCACGACGTTGTAAAACGACGGCCAGTGCCAAGCTTGCATGCCTGCAGTGCAGCGTGACCC
GGTCGTGCCCCTCTCTAGAGATAATGAGCATTGCATGTCTAAGTTATAAAAAATTACCACATATTTTTTT
TGTCACACTTGTTTGAAGTGCAGTTTATCTATCTTTATACATATATTTAAACTTTACTCTACGAATAATA
TAATCTATAGTACTACAATAATATCAGTGTTTTAGAGAATCATATAAATGAACAGTTAGACATGGTCTAA
AGGACAATTGAGTATTTTGACAACAGGACTCTACAGTTTTATCTTTTTAGTGTGCATGTGTTCTCCTTTT
TTTTTGCAAATAGCTTCACCTATATAATACTTCATCCATTTTATTAGTACATCCATTTAGGGTTTAGGGT
TAATGGTTTTTATAGACTAATTTTTTTAGTACATCTATTTTATTCTATTTTAGCCTCTAAATTAAGAAAA
CTAAAACTCTATTTTAGTTTTTTTATTTAATAATTTAGATATAAAATAGAATAAAATAAAGTGACTAAAA
ATTAAACAAATACCCTTTAAGAAATTAAAAAAACTAAGGAAACATTTTTCTTGTTTCGAGTAGATAATGC
CAGCCTGTTAAACGCCGTCGACGAGTCTAACGGACACCAACCAGCGAACCAGCAGCGTCGCGTCGGGCCA
AGCGAAGCAGACGGCACGGCATCTCTGTCGCTGCCTCTGGACCCCTCTCGAGAGTTCCGCTCCACCGTTG
GACTTGCTCCGCTGTCGGCATCCAGAAATTGCGTGGCGGAGCGGCAGACGTGAGCCGGCACGGCAGGCGG
CCTCCTCCTCCTCTCACGGCACCGGCAGCTACGGGGGATTCCTTYCCCMCCSCTCCTTCGCTTYCCCTYC
CYCGCCCGCCGTAATAAATAGACACCCCCTCCACACCCTCTTTCCCCAACCTCGTGTTGTTCGGAGCGCA
CACACACACAACCAGATCTCCCCCAAATCCMCCCGTCGGCACCTCCGCTTCAAGGTACGCCGCTCGTCCY
CCCCCCCCCCCCCCTCTCTACCTTCTCTAGATCGGCGTTCCGGTCCATGGTTAGGGCCCGGTAGTTCTAC
TTCTGTTCATGTTTGTGTTAGATCCGTGTTTGTGTTAGATCCGTGCTGCTAGCGTTCGTACACGGATGCG
ACCTGTACGTCAGACACGTTCTGATTGCTAACTTGCCAGTGTTTCTCTTTGGGGAATCCTGGGATGGCTC
TAGCCGTTCCGCAGACGGGATCGATTTCATGATTTTTTTTGTTTCGTTGCATAGGGTTTGGTTTGCCCTT
TTCCTTTATTTCAATATATGCCGTGCACTTGTTTGTCGGGTCATCTTTTCATGCTTTTTTTTGTCTTGGT
TGTGATGATGTGGTCTGGTTGGGCGGTCGTTCTAGATCGGAGTAGAATTAATTCTGTTTCAAACTACCTG
GTGGATTTATTAATTTTGGATCTGTATGTGTGTGCCATACATATTCATAGTTACGAATTGAAGATGATGG
ATGGAAATATCGATCTAGGATAGGTATACATGTTGATGCGGGTTTTACTGATGCATATACAGAGATGCTT
TTTGTTCGCTTGGTTGTGATGATGTGGTGTGGTTGGGCGGTCGTTCATTCGTTCTAGATCGGAGTAGAAT
ACTGTTTCAAACTACCTGGTGTATTTATTAATTTTGGAACTGTATGTGTGTGTCATACATCTTCATAGTT
ACGAGTTTAAGATGGATGGAAATATCGATCTAGGATAGGTATACATGTTGATGTGGGTTTTACTGATGCA
TATACATGATGGCATATGCAGCATCTATTCATATGCTCTAACCTTGAGTACCTATCTATTATAATAAACA
AGTATGTTTTATAATTATTTTGATCTTGATATACTTGGATGATGGCATATGCAGCAGCTATATGTGGATT
TTTTTAGCCCTGCCTTCATACGCTATTTATTTGCTTGGTACTGTTTCTTTTGTCGATGCTCACCCTGTTG
TTTGGTGTTACTTCTGCAGGTCGACTCTAGAGGATCCCCTCGAGGCGCGCCAAGCTATCAAACAAGTTTG
TACAAAAAAGCAGGCTCCGATGAAACGGACAGCCGACGGAAGCGAGTTCGAGTCACCAAAGAAGAAGCGG
AAAGTCTCTGAGGTGGAGTTTTCCCACGAGTACTGGATGAGACATGCCCTGACCCTGGCCAAGAGGGCAC
GGGATGAGAGGGAGGTGCCTGTGGGAGCCGTGCTGGTGCTGAACAATAGAGTGATCGGCGAGGGCTGGAA
CAGAGCCATCGGCCTGCACGACCCAACAGCCCATGCCGAAATTATGGCCCTGAGACAGGGCGGCCTGGTC
ATGCAGAACTACAGACTGATTGACGCCACCCTGTACGTGACATTCGAGCCTTGCGTGATGTGCGCCGGCG
CCATGATCCACTCTAGGATCGGCCGCGTGGTGTTTGGCGTGAGGAACTCAAAAAGAGGCGCCGCAGGCTC
CCTGATGAACGTGCTGAACTACCCCGGCATGAATCACCGCGTCGAAATTACCGAGGGAATCCTGGCAGAT
GAATGTGCCGCCCTGCTGTGCGATTTCTATCGGATGCCTAGACAGGTGTTCAATGCTCAGAAGAAGGCCC
AGAGCTCCATCAACGGAGGGGGAGGGTCGGGAGGTGGTGGCAGCGGAGGAGGCGGTAGCGGAGGTGGAGG
ATCAGGTGGCGGAGGGTCGGGAGGGGGCGGTTCTGGTGGTGGGGGCTCGGGTGGAGGAGGGAGCACCATG
GCTCCTAAGAAGAAGCGGAAGGTTGGTATTCACGGGGTGCCTGCGGCTTCAAAGCTCGAGAAATTCACCA
ACTGTTATTCGTTGAGCAAAACACTGCGGTTTAAAGCGATTCCAGTCGGCAAGACTCAAGAGAATATAGA
CAATAAGCGGCTGTTGGTGGAAGATGAAAAGCGCGCGGAAGACTACAAAGGGGTGAAGAAGTTGTTGGAC
AGATACTACCTCTCTTTTATCAATGATGTCTTGCACTCAATCAAATTGAAGAATCTGAACAACTACATCT
CCCTCTTCAGAAAGAAAACAAGGACAGAAAAGGAGAATAAGGAACTTGAAAATTTGGAGATCAATCTGAG
GAAAGAGATCGCGAAAGCCTTTAAAGGCAACGAAGGATACAAAAGTCTGTTCAAGAAGGATATAATTGAG
ACAATTTTGCCAGAGTTCCTCGATGACAAGGACGAGATTGCGCTGGTCAATTCGTTCAACGGATTCACAA
CAGCATTCACAGGCTTCTTTCGCAATCGGGAAAATATGTTCTCTGAGGAGGCAAAGTCCACTTCTATTGC
GTTCAGGTGTATCAATGAGAATCTCACTAGGTACATTTCCAACATGGATATCTTTGAGAAGGTTGACGCA
ATTTTTGACAAGCACGAAGTTCAGGAGATTAAGGAGAAGATCCTCAATTCCGATTATGACGTTGAGGACT
TCTTCGAAGGTGAGTTTTTTAATTTCGTGCTCACTCAAGAGGGTATCGACGTGTATAATGCGATCATCGG
TGGGTTCGTGACTGAGTCCGGTGAAAAGATTAAGGGATTGAACGAGTATATCAACCTTTACAACCAAAAG
ACGAAACAGAAGCTGCCAAAGTTCAAGCCTCTTTACAAACAGGTTCTTTCAGACCGCGAGTCACTCTCGT
TCTATGGGGAGGGCTACACTTCGGATGAGGAAGTCCTGGAGGTGTTCAGGAATACTCTCAATAAGAATTC
GGAGATTTTCTCTTCTATAAAAAAACTGGAAAAGTTGTTTAAGAATTTTGACGAATACTCTAGCGCCGGC
ATATTTGTGAAAAACGGCCCGGCCATATCAACGATAAGTAAAGATATCTTCGGCGAATGGAACGTGATCA
GAGACAAATGGAACGCGGAGTATGACGATATTCACCTGAAGAAGAAGGCTGTCGTAACGGAGAAGTACGA
GGATGATCGCAGGAAAAGCTTCAAAAAGATCGGAAGTTTCAGCCTGGAACAGTTGCAGGAGTATGCTGAC
GCCGATCTTAGCGTCGTCGAGAAGTTGAAGGAGATAATCATCCAAAAGGTCGACGAGATATATAAAGTCT
ATGGATCAAGTGAAAAACTGTTCGACGCCGACTTCGTTTTGGAGAAGTCCCTGAAGAAGAACGACGCTGT
TGTTGCCATTATGAAGGATCTGCTCGACAGCGTGAAGAGTTTCGAGAACTATATTAAGGCTTTTTTCGGG
GAGGGGAAGGAGACTAACAGAGATGAGTCCTTCTACGGAGACTTCGTCCTCGCGTACGATATACTCCTTA
AGGTAGACCACATCTACGACGCAATCAGAAATTACGTGACACAAAAGCCGTACAGCAAGGACAAGTTCAA
ACTCTACTTCCAGAACCCCCAGTTCATGGGCGGCTGGGACAAGGACAAGGAAACGGATTACAGGGCTACG
ATCCTGAGGTATGGTTCAAAATACTACTTGGCGATTATGGACAAGAAGTACGCCAAGTGTCTCCAGAAGA
TTGACAAAGACGATGTCAATGGCAATTATGAGAAGATCAACTACAAGCTGCTTCCGGGTCCGAACAAGAT
GCTCCCAAAGGTTTTCTTCAGCAAGAAATGGATGGCCTACTATAACCCAAGCGAGGACATCCAGAAGATT
TATAAGAACGGTACGTTCAAGAAGGGCGACATGTTCAATCTTAACGACTGTCACAAGCTGATCGACTTCT
TCAAAGACTCAATTAGCCGGTACCCAAAGTGGTCTAACGCCTATGACTTCAACTTTTCGGAAACCGAGAA
GTACAAGGATATAGCCGGATTTTATAGAGAGGTGGAAGAGCAGGGCTACAAGGTGTCATTCGAGTCCGCC
AGCAAGAAGGAAGTGGACAAGCTCGTGGAAGAGGGTAAGCTCTACATGTTCCAGATTTATAATAAAGACT
TTAGCGATAAGAGCCACGGGACACCTAATCTCCACACAATGTATTTCAAGCTGCTCTTCGACGAGAATAA
CCACGGCCAAATCAGGTTGTCAGGAGGGGCTGAACTCTTCATGCGGCGCGCTAGCCTTAAGAAGGAGGAG
CTTGTAGTCCACCCTGCGAATAGTCCAATTGCGAATAAGAACCCGGACAATCCTAAAAAGACTACAACAT
TGAGCTACGACGTGTACAAGGATAAGAGGTTTTCCGAGGATCAGTACGAGCTCCACATCCCGATTGCGAT
CAACAAGTGCCCAAAGAATATTTTCAAGATAAACACAGAGGTGCGTGTACTCCTGAAGCATGACGACAAT
CCTTACGTCATTGGGATTGCCCGGGGCGAGAGGAACCTCCTCTATATTGTGGTGGTGGACGGGAAGGGGA
ACATAGTCGAACAGTACTCCCTTAACGAAATAATTAACAATTTCAACGGCATCCGTATCAAGACCGACTA
CCATTCGTTGCTGGACAAGAAGGAGAAGGAGAGATTTGAGGCGCGGCAAAATTGGACAAGTATCGAGAAC
ATCAAGGAACTCAAAGCAGGTTATATCTCTCAAGTTGTGCATAAGATATGCGAGCTGGTTGAGAAGTATG
ACGCAGTGATCGCTCTTGAGGACCTCAACTCGGGCTTTAAGAATTCTAGAGTTAAAGTGGAGAAGCAGGT
CTATCAAAAGTTCGAGAAGATGCTTATAGATAAGCTCAACTACATGGTCGATAAGAAATCGAACCCATGT
GCCACCGGCGGCGCACTCAAAGGTTACCAAATAACAAACAAATTCGAGTCCTTCAAATCGATGAGTACTC
AGAATGGGTTCATATTTTATATACCGGCGTGGCTTACGTCTAAGATCGACCCGTCAACTGGTTTTGTCAA
CCTGTTGAAGACGAAATACACGTCCATTGCCGATTCGAAAAAGTTCATATCTAGTTTTGATCGTATTATG
TACGTCCCAGAGGAAGATCTTTTCGAGTTTGCTCTCGACTACAAAAACTTTTCGCGGACCGATGCGGATT
ACATTAAAAAATGGAAACTCTATTCGTACGGCAACAGAATCAGGATTTTTCGCAACCCTAAGAAGAATAA
CGTCTTTGATTGGGAGGAAGTTTGCTTGACTAGCGCGTACAAGGAGCTCTTTAATAAGTATGGCATTAAC
TACCAACAGGGTGATATCAGAGCACTGCTTTGCGAACAATCTGACAAGGCTTTCTACTCATCCTTCATGG
CTTTGATGAGCCTGATGCTCCAGATGAGAAATTCAATTACAGGCAGAACCGACGTGGATTTCTTGATCTC
CCCGGTTAAAAATTCTGATGGCATCTTTTACGATAGCAGGAACTATGAAGCGCAAGAGAATGCGATTCTG
CCAAAAAATGCAGACGCCAACGGTGCCTATAACATCGCCAGGAAAGTCCTGTGGGCGATCGGCCAGTTCA
AAAAGGCCGAAGACGAAAAATTGGACAAGGTCAAAATCGCTATCAGCAACAAAGAGTGGCTGGAGTATGC
TCAGACATCCGTAAAGCATAAGCGTCCTGCTGCCACCAAAAAGGCCGGACAGGCTAAGAAAAAGAAGTGA
GACGACTAGTGGCGGCCGCCGACGTCCGATCGTTCAAACATTTGGCAATAAAGTTTCTTAAGATTGAATC
CTGTTGCCGGTCTTGCGATGATTATCATATAATTTCTGTTGAATTACGTTAAGCATGTAATAATTAACAT
GTAATGCATGACGTTATTTATGAGATGGGTTTTTATGATTAGAGTCCCGCAATTATACATTTAATACGCG
ATAGAAAACAAAATATAGCGCGCAAACTAGGATAAATTATCGCGCGCGGTGTCATCTATGTTACTAGATC
GGGAATTGATCCCCCCTCGACAGCTTCCGGAAAGGGCGAATTCGCAACTTTGTATACAAAAGTTGCCCCA
TGGCGTTCCCTCTAGAGAGATAATGAGCATTGCATGTCTAAGTTATAAAAAATTACCACATATTTTTTTT
GTCACACTTGTTTGAAGTGCAGTTTATCTATCTTTATACATATATTTAAACTTTACTCTACGAATAATAT
AATCTATAGTACTACAATAATATCAGTGTTTTAGAGAATCATATAAATGAACAGTTAGACATGGTCTAAA
GGACAATTGAGTATTTTGACAACAGGACTCTACAGTTTTATCTTTTTAGTGTGCATGTGTTCTCCTTTTT
TTTTGCAAATAGCTTCACCTATATAATACTTCATCCATTTTATTAGTACATCCATTTAGGGTTTAGGGTT
AATGGTTTTTATAGACTAATTTTTTTAGTACATCTATTTTATTCTATTTTAGCCTCTAAATTAAGAAAAC
TAAAACTCTATTTTAGTTTTTTTATTTAATAATTTAGATATAAAATAGAATAAAATAAAGTGACTAAAAA
TTAAACAAATACCCTTTAAGAAATTAAAAAAACTAAGGAAACATTTTTCTTGTTTCGAGTAGATAATGCC
AGCCTGTTAAACGCCGTCGACGAGTCTAACGGACACCAACCAGCGAACCAGCAGCGTCGCGTCGGGCCAA
GCGAAGCAGACGGCACGGCATCTCTGTCGCTGCCTCTGGACCCCTCTCGAGAGTTCCGCTCCACCGTTGG
ACTTGCTCCGCTGTCGGCATCCAGAAATTGCGTGGCGGAGCGGCAGACGTGAGCCGGCACGGCAGGCGGC
CTCCTCCTCCTCTCACGGCACCGGCAGCTACGGGGGATTCCTTYCCCMCCGCTCCTTCGCTTYCCCTYCC
YCGCCCGCCGTAATAAATAGACACCCCCTCCACACCCTCTTTCCCCAACCTCGTGTTGTTCGGAGCGCAC
ACACACACAACCAGATCTCCCCCAAATCCMCCCGTCGGCMCCTCCGCTTCAAGGTACGCCGCTCGTCCYC
CCCCCCCCCCCCCTCTCTACCTTCTCTAGATCGGCGTTCCGGTCCATGGTTAGGGCCCGGTAGTTCTACT
TCTGTTCATGTTTGTGTTAGATCCGTGTTTGTGTTAGATCCGTGCTGCTAGCGTTCGTACACGGATGCGA
CCTGTACGTCAGACACGTTCTGATTGCTAACTTGCCAGTGTTTCTCTTTGGGGAATCCTGGGATGGCTCT
AGCCGTTCCGCAGACGGGATCGATTTCATGATTTTTTTTGTTTCGTTGCATAGGGTTTGGTTTGCCCTTT
TCCTTTATTTCAATATATGCCGTGCACTTGTTTGTCGGGTCATCTTTTCATGCTTTTTTTTGTCTTGGTT
GTGATGATGTGGTCTGGTTGGGCGGTCGTTCTAGATCGGAGTAGAATTAATTCTGTTTCAAACTACCTGG
TGGATTTATTAATTTTGGATCTGTATGTGTGTGCCATACATATTCATAGTTACGAATTGAAGATGATGGA
TGGAAATATCGATCTAGGATAGGTATACATGTTGATGCGGGTTTTACTGATGCATATACAGAGATGCTTT
TTGTTCGCTTGGTTGTGATGATGTGGTGTGGTTGGGCGGTCGTTCATTCGTTCTAGATCGGAGTAGAATA
CTGTTTCAAACTACCTGGTGTATTTATTAATTTTGGAACTGTATGTGTGTGTCATACATCTTCATAGTTA
CGAGTTTAAGATGGATGGAAATATCGATCTAGGATAGGTATACATGTTGATGTGGGTTTTACTGATGCAT
ATACATGATGGCATATGCAGCATCTATTCATATGCTCTAACCTTGAGTACCTATCTATTATAATAAACAA
GTATGTTTTATAATTATTTTGATCTTGATATACTTGGATGATGGCATATGCAGCAGCTATATGTGGATTT
TTTTAGCCCTGCCTTCATACGCTATTTATTTGCTTGGTACTGTTTCTTTTGTCGATGCTCACCCTGTTGT
TTGGTGTTACTTCTGCAGGGATCCAAATTACTGATGAGTCCGTGAGGACGAAACGAGTAAGCTCGTCTAA
TTTCTACTAAGTGTAGATGAGACCGGCGCCGCTACAGGGCGCGTCCCATTCGCCATTCAGGCTGCGCAAC
TGTTGGGAAGGGCGATCGGTGCGGGCCTCTTCGCTATTACGCCAGCTGGCGAAAGGGGGATGTGCTGCAA
GGCGATTAAGTTGGGTAACGCCAGGGTTTTCCCAGTCACGACGTTGTAAAACGACGGCCAGTGAGCGCGC
GTAATACGACTCACTATAGGGCGAATTGGGTACCGGGCCCCCCCTCGAGGTCCTCCAGCTTTTGTTCCCT
TTAGTGAGGGTTAATTGCGCGCTTGGCGTAATCATGGTCATAGCTGTTTCCTGTGTGAAATTGTTATCCG
CTCACAATTCCACACAACATACGAGCCGGAAGCATAAAGTGTAAAGCCTGGGGTGCCTAATGAGTGAGCT
AACTCACATTAATTGCGTTGCGCTCACTGCCCGCTTTCCACCGGTGGTCTCTGGCCGGCATGGTCCCAGC
CTCCTCGCTGGCGCCGGCTGGGCAACATGCTTCGGCATGGCGAATGGGACGGTACCCGGCCGGAATTCGA
CCCAGCTTTCTTGTACAAAGTGGTTCGATAATTCTTAATTAACTAGTTCTAGAGCGGCCGCCACCGCGGT
GGAGCTCGAATTCGTAATCATGTCATAGCTGTTTCCTGTGTGAAATTGTTATCCGCTCACAATTCCACAC
AACATACGAGCCGGAAGCATAAAGTGTAAAGCCTGGGGTGCCTAATGAGTGAGCTAACTCACATTAATTG
CGTTGCGCTCACTGCCCGCTTTCCAGTCGGGAAACCTGTCGTGCCAGCTGCATTAATGAATCGGCCAACG
CGCGGGGAGAGGCGGTTTGCGTATTGGCTAGAGCAGCTTGCCAACATGGTGGAGCACGACACTCTCGTCT
ACTCCAAGAATATCAAAGATACAGTCTCAGAAGACCAAAGGGCTATTGAGACTTTTCAACAAAGGGTAAT
ATCGGGAAACCTCCTCGGATTCCATTGCCCAGCTATCTGTCACTTCATCAAAAGGACAGTAGAAAAGGAA
GGTGGCACCTACAAATGCCATCATTGCGATAAAGGAAAGGCTATCGTTCAAGATGCCTCTGCCGACAGTG
GTCCCAAAGATGGACCCCCACCCACGAGGAGCATCGTGGAAAAAGAAGACGTTCCAACCACGTCTTCAAA
GCAAGTGGATTGATGTGAACATGGTGGAGCACGACACTCTCGTCTACTCCAAGAATATCAAAGATACAGT
CTCAGAAGACCAAAGGGCTATTGAGACTTTTCAACAAAGGGTAATATCGGGAAACCTCCTCGGATTCCAT
TGCCCAGCTATCTGTCACTTCATCAAAAGGACAGTAGAAAAGGAAGGTGGCACCTACAAATGCCATCATT
GCGATAAAGGAAAGGCTATCGTTCAAGATGCCTCTGCCGACAGTGGTCCCAAAGATGGACCCCCACCCAC
GAGGAGCATCGTGGAAAAAGAAGACGTTCCAACCACGTCTTCAAAGCAAGTGGATTGATGTGATATCTCC
ACTGACGTAAGGGATGACGCACAATCCCACTATCCTTCGCAAGACCCTTCCTCTATATAAGGAAGTTCAT
TTCATTTGGAGAGGACACGCTGAAATCACCAGTCTCTCTCTACAAATCTATCTCTCTCGAGTCTACCATG
AGCCCAGAACGACGCCCGGCCGACATCCGCCGTGCCACCGAGGCGGACATGCCGGCGGTCTGCACCATCG
TCAACCACTACATCGAGACAAGCACGGTCAACTTCCGTACCGAGCCGCAGGAACCGCAGGAGTGGACGGA
CGACCTCGTCCGTCTGCGGGAGCGCTATCCCTGGCTCGTCGCCGAGGTGGACGGCGAGGTCGCCGGCATC
GCCTACGCGGGCCCCTGGAAGGCACGCAACGCCTACGACTGGACGGCCGAGTCGACCGTGTACGTCTCCC
CCCGCCACCAGCGGACGGGACTGGGCTCCACGCTCTACACCCACCTGCTGAAGTCCCTGGAGGCACAGGG
CTTCAAGAGCGTGGTCGCTGTCATCGGGCTGCCCAACGACCCGAGCGTGCGCATGCACGAGGCGCTCGGA
TATGCCCCCCGCGGCATGCTGCGGGCGGCCGGCTTCAAGCACGGGAACTGGCATGACGTGGGTTTCTGGC
AGCTGGACTTCAGCCTGCCGGTACCGCCCCGTCCGGTCCTGCCCGTCACCGAGATTTGACTCGAGTTTCT
CCATAATAATGTGTGAGTAGTTCCCAGATAAGGGAATTAGGGTTCCTATAGGGTTTCGCTCATGTGTTGA
GCATATAAGAAACCCTTAGTATGTATTTGTATTTGTAAAATACTTCTATCAATAAAATTTCTAATTCCTA
AAACCAAAATCCAGTACTAAAATCCAGATCCCCCGAATTAATTCGGCGTTAATTCAGTACATTAAAAACG
TCCGCAATGTGTTATTAAGTTGTCTAAGCGTCAATTTGTTTACACCACAATATATCCTGCCACCAGCCAG
CCAACAGCTCCCCGACCGGCAGCTCGGCACAAAATCACCACTCGATACAGGCAGCCCATCAGTCCGGGAC
GGCGTCAGCGGGAGAGCCGTTGTAAGGCGGCAGACTTTGCTCATGTTACCGATGCTATTCGGAAGAACGG
CAACTAAGCTGCCGGGTTTGAAACACGGATGATCTCGCGGAGGGTAGCATGTTGATTGTAACGATGACAG
AGCGTTGCTGCCTGTGATCACCGCGGTTTCAAAATCGGCTCCGTCGATACTATGTTATACGCCAACTTTG
AAAACAACTTTGAAAAAGCTGTTTTCTGGTATTTAAGGTTTTAGAATGCAAGGAACAGTGAATTGGAGTT
CGTCTTGTTATAATTAGCTTCTTGGGGTATCTTTAAATACTGTAGAAAAGAGGAAGGAAATAATAAATGG
CTAAAATGAGAATATCACCGGAATTGAAAAAACTGATCGAAAAATACCGCTGCGTAAAAGATACGGAAGG
AATGTCTCCTGCTAAGGTATATAAGCTGGTGGGAGAAAATGAAAACCTATATTTAAAAATGACGGACAGC
CGGTATAAAGGGACCACCTATGATGTGGAACGGGAAAAGGACATGATGCTATGGCTGGAAGGAAAGCTGC
CTGTTCCAAAGGTCCTGCACTTTGAACGGCATGATGGCTGGAGCAATCTGCTCATGAGTGAGGCCGATGG
CGTCCTTTGCTCGGAAGAGTATGAAGATGAACAAAGCCCTGAAAAGATTATCGAGCTGTATGCGGAGTGC
ATCAGGCTCTTTCACTCCATCGACATATCGGATTGTCCCTATACGAATAGCTTAGACAGCCGCTTAGCCG
AATTGGATTACTTACTGAATAACGATCTGGCCGATGTGGATTGCGAAAACTGGGAAGAAGACACTCCATT
TAAAGATCCGCGCGAGCTGTATGATTTTTTAAAGACGGAAAAGCCCGAAGAGGAACTTGTCTTTTCCCAC
GGCGACCTGGGAGACAGCAACATCTTTGTGAAAGATGGCAAAGTAAGTGGCTTTATTGATCTTGGGAGAA
GCGGCAGGGCGGACAAGTGGTATGACATTGCCTTCTGCGTCCGGTCGATCAGGGAGGATATCGGGGAAGA
ACAGTATGTCGAGCTATTTTTTGACTTACTGGGGATCAAGCCTGATTGGGAGAAAATAAAATATTATATT
TTACTGGATGAATTGTTTTAGTACCTAGAATGCATGACCAAAATCCCTTAACGTGAGTTTTCGTTCCACT
GAGCGTCAGACCCCGTAGAAAAGATCAAAGGATCTTCTTGAGATCCTTTTTTTCTGCGCGTAATCTGCTG
CTTGCAAACAAAAAAACCACCGCTACCAGCGGTGGTTTGTTTGCCGGATCAAGAGCTACCAACTCTTTTT
CCGAAGGTAACTGGCTTCAGCAGAGCGCAGATACCAAATACTGTCCTTCTAGTGTAGCCGTAGTTAGGCC
ACCACTTCAAGAACTCTGTAGCACCGCCTACATACCTCGCTCTGCTAATCCTGTTACCAGTGGCTGCTGC
CAGTGGCGATAAGTCGTGTCTTACCGGGTTGGACTCAAGACGATAGTTACCGGATAAGGCGCAGCGGTCG
GGCTGAACGGGGGGTTCGTGCACACAGCCCAGCTTGGAGCGAACGACCTACACCGAACTGAGATACCTAC
AGCGTGAGCTATGAGAAAGCGCCACGCTTCCCGAAGGGAGAAAGGCGGACAGGTATCCGGTAAGCGGCAG
GGTCGGAACAGGAGAGCGCACGAGGGAGCTTCCAGGGGGAAACGCCTGGTATCTTTATAGTCCTGTCGGG
TTTCGCCACCTCTGACTTGAGCGTCGATTTTTGTGATGCTCGTCAGGGGGGCGGAGCCTATGGAAAAACG
CCAGCAACGCGGCCTTTTTACGGTTCCTGGCCTTTTGCTGGCCTTTTGCTCACATGTTCTTTCCTGCGTT
ATCCCCTGATTCTGTGGATAACCGTATTACCGCCTTTGAGTGAGCTGATACCGCTCGCCGCAGCCGAACG
ACCGAGCGCAGCGAGTCAGTGAGCGAGGAAGCGGAAGAGCGCCTGATGCGGTATTTTCTCCTTACGCATC
TGTGCGGTATTTCACACCGCATATGGTGCACTCTCAGTACAATCTGCTCTGATGCCGCATAGTTAAGCCA
GTATACACTCCGCTATCGCTACGTGACTGGGTCATGGCTGCGCCCCGACACCCGCCAACACCCGCTGACG
CGCCCTGACGGGCTTGTCTGCTCCCGGCATCCGCTTACAGACAAGCTGTGACCGTCTCCGGGAGCTGCAT
GTGTCAGAGGTTTTCACCGTCATCACCGAAACGCGCGAGGCAGGGTGCCTTGATGTGGGCGCCGGCGGTC
GAGTGGCGACGGCGCGGCTTGTCCGCGCCCTGGTAGATTGCCTGGCCGTAGGCCAGCCATTTTTGAGCGG
CCAGCGGCCGCGATAGGCCGACGCGAAGCGGCGGGGCGTAGGGAGCGCAGCGACCGAAGGGTAGGCGCTT
TTTGCAGCTCTTCGGCTGTGCGCTGGCCAGACAGTTATGCACAGGCCAGGCGGGTTTTAAGAGTTTTAAT
AAGTTTTAAAGAGTTTTAGGCGGAAAAATCGCCTTTTTTCTCTTTTATATCAGTCACTTACATGTGTGAC
CGGTTCCCAATGTACGGCTTTGGGTTCCCAATGTACGGGTTCCGGTTCCCAATGTACGGCTTTGGGTTCC
CAATGTACGTGCTATCCACAGGAAACAGACCTTTTCGACCTTTTTCCCCTGCTAGGGCAATTTGCCCTAG
CATCTGCTCCGTACATTAGGAACCGGCGGATGCTTCGCCCTCGATCAGGTTGCGGTAGCGCATGACTAGG
ATCGGGCCAGCCTGCCCCGCCTCCTCCTTCAAATCGTACTCCGGCAGGTCATTTGACCCGATCAGCTTGC
GCACGGTGAAACAGAACTTCTTGAACTCTCCGGCGCTGCCACTGCGTTCGTAGATCGTCTTGAACAACCA
TCTGGCTTCTGCCTTGCCTGCGGCGCGGCGTGCCAGGCGGTAGAGAAAACGGCCGATGCCGGGATCGATC
AAAAAGTAATCGGGGTGAACCGTCAGCACGTCCGGGTTCTTGCCTTCTGTGATCTCGCGGTACATCCAAT
CAGCTAGCTCGATCTCGATGTACTCCGGCCGCCCGGTTTCGCTCTTTACGATCTTGTAGCGGCTAATCAA
GGCTTCACCCTCGGATACCGTCACCAGGCGGCCGTTCTTGGCCTTCTTCGTACGCTGCATGGCAACGTGC
GTGGTGTTTAACCGAATGCAGGTTTCTACCAGGTCGTCTTTCTGCTTTCCGCCATCGGCTCGCCGGCAGA
ACTTGAGTACGTCCGCAACGTGTGGACGGAACACGCGGCCGGGCTTGTCTCCCTTCCCTTCCCGGTATCG
GTTCATGGATTCGGTTAGATGGGAAACCGCCATCAGTACCAGGTCGTAATCCCACACACTGGCCATGCCG
GCCGGCCCTGCGGAAACCTCTACGTGCCCGTCTGGAAGCTCGTAGCGGATCACCTCGCCAGCTCGTCGGT
CACGCTTCGACAGACGGAAAACGGCCACGTCCATGATGCTGCGACTATCGCGGGTGCCCACGTCATAGAG
CATCGGAACGAAAAAATCTGGTTGCTCGTCGCCCTTGGGCGGCTTCCTAATCGACGGCGCACCGGCTGCC
GGCGGTTGCCGGGATTCTTTGCGGATTCGATCAGCGGCCGCTTGCCACGATTCACCGGGGCGTGCTTCTG
CCTCGATGCGTTGCCGCTGGGCGGCCTGCGCGGCCTTCAACTTCTCCACCAGGTCATCACCCAGCGCCGC
GCCGATTTGTACCGGGCCGGATGGTTTGCGACCGCTCACGCCGATTCCTCGGGCTTGGGGGTTCCAGTGC
CATTGCAGGGCCGGCAGGCAACCCAGCCGCTTACGCCTGGCCAACCGCCCGTTCCTCCACACATGGGGCA
TTCCACGGCGTCGGTGCCTGGTTGTTCTTGATTTTCCATGCCGCCTCCTTTAGCCGCTAAAATTCATCTA
CTCATTTATTCATTTGCTCATTTACTCTGGTAGCTGCGCGATGTATTCAGATAGCAGCTCGGTAATGGTC
TTGCCTTGGCGTACCGCGTACATCTTCAGCTTGGTGTGATCCTCCGCCGGCAACTGAAAGTTGACCCGCT
TCATGGCTGGCGTGTCTGCCAGGCTGGCCAACGTTGCAGCCTTGCTGCTGCGTGCGCTCGGACGGCCGGC
ACTTAGCGTGTTTGTGCTTTTGCTCATTTTCTCTTTACCTCATTAACTCAAATGAGTTTTGATTTAATTT
CAGCGGCCAGCGCCTGGACCTCGCGGGCAGCGTCGCCCTCGGGTTCTGATTCAAGAACGGTTGTGCCGGC
GGCGGCAGTGCCTGGGTAGCTCACGCGCTGCGTGATACGGGACTCAAGAATGGGCAGCTCGTACCCGGCC
AGCGCCTCGGCAACCTCACCGCCGATGCGCGTGCCTTTGATCGCCCGCGACACGACAAAGGCCGCTTGTA
GCCTTCCATCCGTGACCTCAATGCGCTGCTTAACCAGCTCCACCAGGTCGGCGGTGGCCCATATGTCGTA
AGGGCTTGGCTGCACCGGAATCAGCACGAAGTCGGCTGCCTTGATCGCGGACACAGCCAAGTCCGCCGCC
TGGGGCGCTCCGTCGATCACTACGAAGTCGCGCCGGCCGATGGCCTTCACGTCGCGGTCAATCGTCGGGC
GGTCGATGCCGACAACGGTTAGCGGTTGATCTTCCCGCACGGCCGCCCAATCGCGGGCACTGCCCTGGGG
ATCGGAATCGACTAACAGAACATCGGCCCCGGCGAGTTGCAGGGCGCGGGCTAGATGGGTTGCGATGGTC
GTCTTGCCTGACCCGCCTTTCTGGTTAAGTACAGCGATAACCTTCATGCGTTCCCCTTGCGTATTTGTTT
ATTTACTCATCGCATCATATACGCAGCGACCGCATGACGCAAGCTGTTTTACTCAAATACACATCACCTT
TTTAGACGGCGGCGCTCGGTTTCTTCAGCGGCCAAGCTGGCCGGCCAGGCCGCCAGCTTGGCATCAGACA
AACCGGCCAGGATTTCATGCAGCCGCACGGTTGAGACGTGCGCGGGCGGCTCGAACACGTACCCGGCCGC
GATCATCTCCGCCTCGATCTCTTCGGTAATGAAAAACGGTTCGTCCTGGCCGTCCTGGTGCGGTTTCATG
CTTGTTCCTCTTGGCGTTCATTCTCGGCGGCCGCCAGGGCGTCGGCCTCGGTCAATGCGTCCTCACGGAA
GGCACCGCGCCGCCTGGCCTCGGTGGGCGTCACTTCCTCGCTGCGCTCAAGTGCGCGGTACAGGGTCGAG
CGATGCACGCCAAGCAGTGCAGCCGCCTCTTTCACGGTGCGGCCTTCCTGGTCGATCAGCTCGCGGGCGT
GCGCGATCTGTGCCGGGGTGAGGGTAGGGCGGGGGCCAAACTTCACGCCTCGGGCCTTGGCGGCCTCGCG
CCCGCTCCGGGTGCGGTCGATGATTAGGGAACGCTCGAACTCGGCAATGCCGGCGAACACGGTCAACACC
ATGCGGCCGGCCGGCGTGGTGGTGTCGGCCCACGGCTCTGCCAGGCTACGCAGGCCCGCGCCGGCCTCCT
GGATGCGCTCGGCAATGTCCAGTAGGTCGCGGGTGCTGCGGGCCAGGCGGTCTAGCCTGGTCACTGTCAC
AACGTCGCCAGGGCGTAGGTGGTCAAGCATCCTGGCCAGCTCCGGGCGGTCGCGCCTGGTGCCGGTGATC
TTCTCGGAAAACAGCTTGGTGCAGCCGGCCGCGTGCAGTTCGGCCCGTTGGTTGGTCAAGTCCTGGTCGT
CGGTGCTGACGCGGGCATAGCCCAGCAGGCCAGCGGCGGCGCTCTTGTTCATGGCGTAATGTCTCCGGTT
CTAGTCGCAAGTATT
